>Addgene plasmid #16041 | pCB7 alpha5 | addgene partial sequence | sequence record 22403 | CMV-F 5'-CGCAAATGGGCGGTAGGCGTG-3'
AGCAGAGCTCGTTTAGTGACCGTCAGAATTAATTCAGATCTGGTACCACGCGTATCGATAAGCTTGCATG
CCTGCAGGTCGACGAAGAGCGGGCGCTATGGGGAGCCGGACGCCAGAGTCCCCTCTCCACGCCGTGCAGC
TGCGCTGGGGCCCCCGGCGCCGACCCCCGCTGCTGCCGCTGCTGTTGCTGCTGCTGCCGCCGCCACCCAG
GGTCGGGGGCTTCAACTTAGACGCGGAGGCCCCAGCAGTACTCTCGGGGCCCCCGGGCTCCTTCTTCGGA
TTCTCAGTGGAGTTTTACCGGCCGGGAACAGACGGGGTCAGTGTGCTGGTGGGAGCACCCAAGGCTAATA
CCAGCCAGCCAGGAGTGCTGCAGGGTGGTGCTGTCTACCTCTGTCCTTGGGGTGCCAGCCCCACACAGTG
CACCCCCATTGAATTTGACAGCAAAGGCTCTCGGCTCCTGGAGTCCTCACTGTCCAGCTCAGAGGGAGAG
GAGCCTGTGGAGTACAAGTCCTTGCAGTGGTTCGGGGCAACAGTTCGAGCCCATGGCTCCTCCATCTTGG
CATGCGCTCCACTGTACAGCTGGCGCACAGAGAAGGAGCCACTGAGCGACCCCGTGGGCACCTGCTACCT
CTCCACAGATAACTTCACCCGAATTCTGGAGTATGCACCCTGCCGCTCAGATTTCAGCTGGGCAGCAGGA
CAGGGTTACTGCCAAGGAGGCTTCAGTGCCGA
