[The description below was written by a language model from this plasmid's Addgene catalogue record.]
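Description:
pCB7 alpha5 is a mammalian expression plasmid that carries the human integrin alpha 5 subunit (ITGA5, also known as CD49e, FNRA or VLA-5 alpha chain) in the pCB7 backbone. The backbone is about 6.1 kb and the insert about 4 kb, giving a construct of roughly 10 kb. The cDNA was placed between XbaI and SalI sites, both of which remain intact, so the insert can be excised or transferred to another vector. In bacteria the plasmid is maintained at high copy number under ampicillin selection. A hygromycin resistance marker allows selection of stably transfected mammalian cells.

The record does not explicitly name the promoter driving the insert. The recommended 5′ sequencing primer is CMV-F, which suggests that a cytomegalovirus immediate-early promoter lies upstream of the cloning site, but this is an inference rather than a stated feature. No epitope tags, reporters or fusion partners are listed, so the insert appears to encode an untagged alpha 5 protein. No feature table is available to confirm the polyadenylation signal, the origin of replication or the arrangement of the hygromycin cassette.

The alpha 5 subunit pairs with integrin beta 1 to form the alpha5beta1 fibronectin receptor. The associated publication examined how elevated levels of this receptor suppress the transformed phenotype of Chinese hamster ovary cells. The plasmid is therefore suited to transient or stable overexpression of human alpha 5 integrin in cultured mammalian cells, for studying cell adhesion to fibronectin, integrin signalling, migration, and effects on growth control and transformation.
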