Addgene plasmid #16041: pCB7 alpha5
Depositing lab: Filippo Giancotti. Depositing organization: Memorial Sloan-Kettering Cancer Center. Publication: Elevated levels of the alpha 5 beta 1 fibronectin receptor suppress the transformed phenotype of Chinese hamster ovary cells. Giancotti FG, Ruoslahti E. Cell. 1990 Mar 9. 60(5):849-59. 10.1016/0092-8674(90)90098-Y PubMed 2155708.
Backbone
  Vector backbone: pCB7
  Backbone size w/o insert (bp): 6070
  Vector type: Mammalian Expression
  Selectable markers: Hygromycin
Growth in bacteria
  Bacterial resistance: Ampicillin, 100 μg/mL
  Growth temperature: 37°C
  Growth strain: DH5alpha
  Copy number: High Copy
Gene/Insert
  Gene/Insert name: alpha5 (alt name: alpha 5 integrin)
  Species: H. sapiens (human)
  Insert size (bp): 4000
  Entrez Gene: ITGA5 (a.k.a. CD49e, FNRA, VLA-5, VLA5A)
  Cloning method: Restriction Enzyme; 5′ cloning site XbaI (not destroyed); 3′ cloning site SalI (not destroyed)
  Sequencing primers: 5′ CMV-F
Terms and licenses: Academic/Nonprofit Terms; Industry Terms: Not Available to Industry
How to cite: pCB7 alpha5 was a gift from Filippo Giancotti (Addgene plasmid # 16041 ; http://n2t.net/addgene:16041 ; RRID:Addgene_16041)
